Addgene plasmid #91594: pPN061
Purpose: Express sgRNA targeting human CYP26B1
Depositing lab: Lindy Barrett. Depositing organization: Broad Institute. Publication: A Scaled Framework for CRISPR Editing of Human Pluripotent Stem Cells to Study Psychiatric Disease. Hazelbaker DZ, Beccard A, Bara AM, Dabkowski N, Messana A, Mazzucato P, Lam D, Manning D, Eggan K, Barrett LE. Stem Cell Reports. 2017 Oct 10;9(4):1315-1327. doi: 10.1016/j.stemcr.2017.09.006. PubMed 29020615.
Backbone
  Vector backbone: pUC19-U6 promoter
  Vector type: CRISPR
Growth in bacteria
  Bacterial resistance: Ampicillin, 100 μg/mL
  Growth temperature: 37°C
  Growth strain: DH5alpha
  Copy number: High Copy
Gene/Insert
  Gene/Insert name: CYP26B1 (alt name: NM_019885.3)
  gRNA/shRNA sequence: CGAGGCCATCAACGTGTACC
  Species: H. sapiens (human)
  Insert size (bp): 21
  Entrez Gene: CYP26B1 (a.k.a. CYP26A2, P450RAI-2, P450RAI2, RHFCA)
  Promoter: U6
  Cloning method: Restriction Enzyme; 5′ cloning site BbsI (destroyed during cloning); 3′ cloning site BbsI (destroyed during cloning)
  Sequencing primers: 5′ M13F (-21)
Terms and licenses: Academic/Nonprofit Terms; Industry Terms: Not Available to Industry
How to cite: pPN061 was a gift from Lindy Barrett (Addgene plasmid # 91594 ; http://n2t.net/addgene:91594 ; RRID:Addgene_91594)
