[The description below was written by a language model from this plasmid's Addgene catalogue record and pLannotate feature annotations shown in this document.]
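Description:
pPN061 is a small (about 3.0 kb) CRISPR guide RNA expression plasmid built on a pUC19 backbone carrying a human U6 promoter. It is propagated in E. coli as a high-copy plasmid through the ColE1/pUC-type origin of replication and is selected with ampicillin via the β-lactamase (AmpR) gene and its native promoter. The rest of the backbone consists of pUC19 remnants picked up by the annotation: the lac promoter, lac operator and CAP binding site, fragments of lacZα, lacI, rop and bom, and a partial multiple cloning site. None of these plays a role in the plasmid's intended function. No mammalian selection marker, reporter or Cas9 coding sequence is annotated, so the nuclease has to be supplied from a separate source.

The payload is a single sgRNA cassette. The RNA polymerase III U6 promoter drives a short spacer directed against human CYP26B1, a cytochrome P450 family member also known as P450RAI-2. This spacer is followed directly by the Streptococcus pyogenes Cas9 guide RNA scaffold. The spacer was inserted as an oligonucleotide duplex between two BbsI sites, both destroyed during cloning, and it occupies the unannotated gap between the promoter and scaffold in the feature table. When the plasmid is introduced into human cells alongside SpCas9, the transcribed sgRNA directs the nuclease to the CYP26B1 locus. According to the associated publication, the plasmid comes from a scaled framework for CRISPR editing of human pluripotent stem cells to study genes relevant to psychiatric disease.
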