Features (pLannotate 1.2.2; 13 found; start..end, strand, type, name):
      1..241     +  promoter       U6 promoter: RNA polymerase III promoter for human U6 snRNA
    271..346     +  misc_RNA       gRNA scaffold: guide RNA scaffold for the Streptococcus pyogenes CRISPR/Cas9 system
    395..411     -  protein_bind   lac operator: The lac repressor binds to the lac operator to inhibit transcription in E. coli. This inhibition can be relieved by adding lactose or isopropyl-β-D-thiogalactopyranoside (IPTG). lac repressor encoded by lacI
    419..449     -  promoter       lac promoter: promoter for the E. coli lac operon
    464..485     -  protein_bind   CAP binding site: CAP binding activates transcription in the presence of cAMP. E. coli catabolite activator protein
    498..590     -  CDS            lacI (fragment): lac repressor; lacI; The lac repressor binds to the lac operator to inhibit transcription in E. coli. This inhibition can be relieved by adding lactose or isopropyl-β-D-thiogalactopyranoside (IPTG).
    773..1361    -  rep_origin     ori: high-copy-number ColE1/pMB1/pBR322/pUC origin of replication
   1532..2392    -  CDS            AmpR: β-lactamase; bla; confers resistance to ampicillin, carbenicillin, and related antibiotics
   2393..2497    -  promoter       AmpR promoter: bla
   2592..2627    +  CDS            rop (fragment): Rop protein, which maintains plasmids at low copy number; rop
   2729..2828    +  misc_feature   bom (fragment): basis of mobility region from pBR322
   2834..2991    -  CDS            lacZα (fragment): LacZα fragment of β-galactosidase; lacZ fragment
   2988..3014    +  misc_feature   MCS (fragment): pUC18/19 multiple cloning site
>Addgene plasmid #91594 | pPN061 | addgene full sequence | sequence record 180154 | Addgene NGS Result
GAGGGCCTATTTCCCATGATTCCTTCATATTTGCATATACGATACAAGGCTGTTAGAGAGATAATTGGAA
TTAATTTGACTGTAAACACAAAGATATTAGTACAAAATACGTGACGTAGAAAGTAATAATTTCTTGGGTA
GTTTGCAGTTTTAAAATTATGTTTTAAAATGGACTATCATATGCTTACCGTAACTTGAAAGTATTTCGAT
TTCTTGGCTTTATATATCTTGTGGAAAGGACGAAACACCGCGAGGCCATCAACGTGTACCGTTTTAGAGC
TAGAAATAGCAAGTTAAAATAAGGCTAGTCCGTTATCAACTTGAAAAAGTGGCACCGAGTCGGTGCTTTT
TTAAGCTTGGCGTAATCATGGTCATAGCTGTTTCCTGTGTGAAATTGTTATCCGCTCACAATTCCACACA
ACATACGAGCCGGAAGCATAAAGTGTAAAGCCTGGGGTGCCTAATGAGTGAGCTAACTCACATTAATTGC
GTTGCGCTCACTGCCCGCTTTCCAGTCGGGAAACCTGTCGTGCCAGCTGCATTAATGAATCGGCCAACGC
GCGGGGAGAGGCGGTTTGCGTATTGGGCGCTCTTCCGCTTCCTCGCTCACTGACTCGCTGCGCTCGGTCG
TTCGGCTGCGGCGAGCGGTATCAGCTCACTCAAAGGCGGTAATACGGTTATCCACAGAATCAGGGGATAA
CGCAGGAAAGAACATGTGAGCAAAAGGCCAGCAAAAGGCCAGGAACCGTAAAAAGGCCGCGTTGCTGGCG
TTTTTCCATAGGCTCCGCCCCCCTGACGAGCATCACAAAAATCGACGCTCAAGTCAGAGGTGGCGAAACC
CGACAGGACTATAAAGATACCAGGCGTTTCCCCCTGGAAGCTCCCTCGTGCGCTCTCCTGTTCCGACCCT
GCCGCTTACCGGATACCTGTCCGCCTTTCTCCCTTCGGGAAGCGTGGCGCTTTCTCATAGCTCACGCTGT
AGGTATCTCAGTTCGGTGTAGGTCGTTCGCTCCAAGCTGGGCTGTGTGCACGAACCCCCCGTTCAGCCCG
ACCGCTGCGCCTTATCCGGTAACTATCGTCTTGAGTCCAACCCGGTAAGACACGACTTATCGCCACTGGC
AGCAGCCACTGGTAACAGGATTAGCAGAGCGAGGTATGTAGGCGGTGCTACAGAGTTCTTGAAGTGGTGG
CCTAACTACGGCTACACTAGAAGAACAGTATTTGGTATCTGCGCTCTGCTGAAGCCAGTTACCTTCGGAA
AAAGAGTTGGTAGCTCTTGATCCGGCAAACAAACCACCGCTGGTAGCGGTGGTTTTTTTGTTTGCAAGCA
GCAGATTACGCGCAGAAAAAAAGGATCTCAAGAAGATCCTTTGATCTTTTCTACGGGGTCTGACGCTCAG
TGGAACGAAAACTCACGTTAAGGGATTTTGGTCATGAGATTATCAAAAAGGATCTTCACCTAGATCCTTT
TAAATTAAAAATGAAGTTTTAAATCAATCTAAAGTATATATGAGTAAACTTGGTCTGACAGTTACCAATG
CTTAATCAGTGAGGCACCTATCTCAGCGATCTGTCTATTTCGTTCATCCATAGTTGCCTGACTCCCCGTC
GTGTAGATAACTACGATACGGGAGGGCTTACCATCTGGCCCCAGTGCTGCAATGATACCGCGAGACCCAC
GCTCACCGGCTCCAGATTTATCAGCAATAAACCAGCCAGCCGGAAGGGCCGAGCGCAGAAGTGGTCCTGC
AACTTTATCCGCCTCCATCCAGTCTATTAATTGTTGCCGGGAAGCTAGAGTAAGTAGTTCGCCAGTTAAT
AGTTTGCGCAACGTTGTTGCCATTGCTACAGGCATCGTGGTGTCACGCTCGTCGTTTGGTATGGCTTCAT
TCAGCTCCGGTTCCCAACGATCAAGGCGAGTTACATGATCCCCCATGTTGTGCAAAAAAGCGGTTAGCTC
CTTCGGTCCTCCGATCGTTGTCAGAAGTAAGTTGGCCGCAGTGTTATCACTCATGGTTATGGCAGCACTG
CATAATTCTCTTACTGTCATGCCATCCGTAAGATGCTTTTCTGTGACTGGTGAGTACTCAACCAAGTCAT
TCTGAGAATAGTGTATGCGGCGACCGAGTTGCTCTTGCCCGGCGTCAATACGGGATAATACCGCGCCACA
TAGCAGAACTTTAAAAGTGCTCATCATTGGAAAACGTTCTTCGGGGCGAAAACTCTCAAGGATCTTACCG
CTGTTGAGATCCAGTTCGATGTAACCCACTCGTGCACCCAACTGATCTTCAGCATCTTTTACTTTCACCA
GCGTTTCTGGGTGAGCAAAAACAGGAAGGCAAAATGCCGCAAAAAAGGGAATAAGGGCGACACGGAAATG
TTGAATACTCATACTCTTCCTTTTTCAATATTATTGAAGCATTTATCAGGGTTATTGTCTCATGAGCGGA
TACATATTTGAATGTATTTAGAAAAATAAACAAATAGGGGTTCCGCGCACATTTCCCCGAAAAGTGCCAC
CTGACGTCTAAGAAACCATTATTATCATGACATTAACCTATAAAAATAGGCGTATCACGAGGCCCTTTCG
TCTCGCGCGTTTCGGTGATGACGGTGAAAACCTCTGACACATGCAGCTCCCGGAGACGGTCACAGCTTGT
CTGTAAGCGGATGCCGGGAGCAGACAAGCCCGTCAGGGCGCGTCAGCGGGTGTTGGCGGGTGTCGGGGCT
GGCTTAACTATGCGGCATCAGAGCAGATTGTACTGAGAGTGCACCATATGCGGTGTGAAATACCGCACAG
ATGCGTAAGGAGAAAATACCGCATCAGGCGCCATTCGCCATTCAGGCTGCGCAACTGTTGGGAAGGGCGA
TCGGTGCGGGCCTCTTCGCTATTACGCCAGCTGGCGAAAGGGGGATGTGCTGCAAGGCGATTAAGTTGGG
TAACGCCAGGGTTTTCCCAGTCACGACGTTGTAAAACGACGGCCAGTGAATTCGAGCTCGGTACCCGGGG
ATCCGTTAATTAA
